Addgene plasmid #236014: pTR01F/hFGFR2b-V5
Purpose: for PiggyBac mediated integration and stable expression of hFGFR2b protein
Depositing lab: Pavel Krejčí. Depositing organization: Masaryk University. Publication: Specific inhibition of fibroblast growth factor receptor 1 signaling by a DNA aptamer. Zlinska V, Feketova Z, Czyrek A, Chudzian J, Zivkovic ML, Ursachi VC, Dudeja P, Fafilek B, Rynes J, Rico-Llanos G, Koudelka A, Roy T, Biadun M, Raskova V, Svozilova K, Stroblova M, Krzyscik M, Hristova K, Krowarsch D, Foldynova-Trantirkova S, Zakrzewska M, Trantirek L, Krejci P. Mol Ther Nucleic Acids. 2024 Nov 28;36(1):102405. doi: 10.1016/j.omtn.2024.102405. eCollection 2025 Mar 11. PubMed 39759879.
Backbone
  Vector backbone: TR01F
  Vector type: Mammalian Expression
  Selectable markers: Puromycin
Growth in bacteria
  Bacterial resistance: Ampicillin, 100 μg/mL
  Growth temperature: 37°C
  Growth strain: DH5alpha
  Copy number: High Copy
Gene/Insert
  Gene/Insert name: human FGFR2b
  Species: H. sapiens (human)
  Entrez Gene: FGFR2 (a.k.a. BBDS, BEK, BFR-1, CD332, CEK3, CFD1, ECT1, JWS, K-SAM, KGFR, TK14, TK25)
  Promoter: truncated CMV promoter
  Tag / fusion protein: V5/His (C terminal on insert)
  Cloning method: Restriction Enzyme; 5′ cloning site Unknown (unknown if destroyed)
Resource information
  A portion of this plasmid was derived from a plasmid made by: The TR01F plasmid was obtained as a gift from Valeri Mossine (PMID: 24376882).
Terms and licenses: Academic/Nonprofit Terms; Industry Terms: Not Available to Industry
How to cite: pTR01F/hFGFR2b-V5 was a gift from Pavel Krejčí (Addgene plasmid # 236014 ; http://n2t.net/addgene:236014 ; RRID:Addgene_236014)
