[The description below was written by a language model from this plasmid's Addgene catalogue record and pLannotate feature annotations shown in this document.]
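Description:
pTR01F/hFGFR2b-V5 is a 10.4 kb mammalian expression plasmid built on the TR01F piggyBac transposon backbone, intended for transposase-mediated genomic integration and stable expression of the human fibroblast growth factor receptor FGFR2, IIIb ("2b") isoform. In bacteria it is maintained as a high-copy plasmid through a ColE1/pUC-type origin with ampicillin selection (AmpR), and it also carries an f1 origin and remnants of a lacZα/lac promoter cloning region. The piggyBac terminal repeats themselves are not called by the automated annotation, so their positions cannot be given from the feature table. The short hits to a lambda phage portal protein that flank the mammalian cassettes probably reflect spacer or stuffer sequence rather than functional genes.

The payload consists of two transcription units. In the first, a truncated CMV promoter drives the FGFR2 coding sequence; it is annotated as a CMV enhancer fragment, a transcriptional pause-site fragment and the CMV immediate-early promoter, followed by a T7 promoter. The receptor is fused at its C terminus to a V5 epitope; the catalogue lists a V5/His tag, although only V5 is annotated. This tag allows detection or pull-down of the receptor. In the second unit, an EF-1α core promoter coupled to an HTLV-1 LTR segment drives CopGFP followed by the puromycin N-acetyltransferase gene, with a WPRE fragment and an SV40 polyadenylation signal. This unit provides fluorescence and puromycin selection for cells that have integrated the transposon. How the CopGFP and PuroR reading frames are linked is not annotated.

The associated publication concerns selective inhibition of FGFR1 signalling, which suggests use in generating receptor-expressing stable cell lines for FGFR signalling studies.
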