Features (pLannotate 1.2.2; 27 found; start..end, strand, type, name):
      1..105     -  promoter       AmpR promoter: bla
    158..586     -  rep_origin     f1 ori (sequence partly withheld): f1 bacteriophage origin of replication; arrow indicates direction of (+) strand synthesis
    591..746     -  CDS            lacZα (fragment): LacZα fragment of β-galactosidase; lacZ fragment
    748..867     +  CDS            B (fragment): PORTL_LAMBD - Experimental evidence at protein level: Swiss-Prot protein existence level 1. Forms the portal vertex of the capsid (PubMed:6228056, PubMed:6232391). This portal plays critical roles in head assembly, genome packaging, neck/tail attachment, and genome ejection (Probable). The portal protein multimerizes as a single ring-shaped homododecamer arranged around a central channel (PubMed:6232391). Binds to the terminase subunits to form the packaging machine (PubMed:7799432). From Escherichia phage lambda (Bacteriophage lambda).
   1363..1418    +  enhancer       CMV enhancer (fragment): human cytomegalovirus immediate early enhancer
   1418..1472    +  misc_feature   pause site (fragment): RNA polymerase II transcriptional pause signal from the human α2 globin gene
   1574..1777    +  promoter       CMV promoter: human cytomegalovirus (CMV) immediate early promoter
   1773..1806    +  LTR            5' LTR (truncated) (fragment): truncated 5' long terminal repeat (LTR) from HIV-1
   1822..1840    +  promoter       T7 promoter: promoter for bacteriophage T7 RNA polymerase
   1898..4363    +  CDS            FGFR2 (sequence partly withheld): FGFR2_HUMAN - Also known as BEK, KGFR, KSAM. Experimental evidence at protein level: Swiss-Prot protein existence level 1. Tyrosine-protein kinase that acts as cell-surface receptor for fibroblast growth factors and plays an essential role in the regulation of cell proliferation, differentiation, migration and apoptosis, and in the regulation of embryonic development. Required for normal embryonic patterning, trophoblast function, limb bud development, lung morphogenesis, osteogenesis and skin development. Plays an essential role in the regulation of osteoblast differentiation, proliferation a
   4439..4480    +  CDS            V5 tag: epitope tag from simian virus 5
   4558..4679    -  polyA_signal   SV40 poly(A) signal: SV40 polyadenylation signal
   4705..4836    -  CDS            LT_SV40 (fragment): Experimental evidence at protein level: Swiss-Prot protein existence level 1. Isoform 17kT antigen targets host RBL2 for degradation and promotes cell proliferation. Transactivates host cyclin A promoter through its J domain. From Simian virus 40 (SV40).
   4927..5138    +  promoter       EF-1α core promoter: core promoter for human elongation factor EF-1α
   5151..5419    +  LTR            5' LTR (truncated): truncated 5' long terminal repeat (LTR) from human T-cell leukemia virus (HTLV) type 1
   5476..6140    +  CDS            CopGFP (fragment): green fluorescent protein 2 from Pontellina plumata, also known as ppluGFP2 (Shagin et al., 2004)
   6264..6863    +  CDS            PuroR: puromycin N-acetyltransferase; pac from Streptomyces alboniger; confers resistance to puromycin
   6864..6970    +  misc_feature   WPRE (fragment): woodchuck hepatitis virus posttranscriptional regulatory element
   6979..7100    +  polyA_signal   SV40 poly(A) signal: SV40 polyadenylation signal
   7118..7210    +  ncRNA          G-CSF SLDE: Accession: RF00183 - G-CSF factor stem-loop destabilising element (SLDE)
   7907..8374    +  CDS            B (fragment): PORTL_LAMBD - Experimental evidence at protein level: Swiss-Prot protein existence level 1. Forms the portal vertex of the capsid (PubMed:6228056, PubMed:6232391). This portal plays critical roles in head assembly, genome packaging, neck/tail attachment, and genome ejection (Probable). The portal protein multimerizes as a single ring-shaped homododecamer arranged around a central channel (PubMed:6232391). Binds to the terminase subunits to form the packaging machine (PubMed:7799432). From Escherichia phage lambda (Bacteriophage lambda).
   8412..8428    -  protein_bind   lac operator: The lac repressor binds to the lac operator to inhibit transcription in E. coli. This inhibition can be relieved by adding lactose or isopropyl-β-D-thiogalactopyranoside (IPTG). lac repressor encoded by lacI
   8436..8466    -  promoter       lac promoter: promoter for the E. coli lac operon
   8481..8502    -  protein_bind   CAP binding site: CAP binding activates transcription in the presence of cAMP. E. coli catabolite activator protein
   8515..8607    -  CDS            lacI (fragment): lac repressor; lacI; The lac repressor binds to the lac operator to inhibit transcription in E. coli. This inhibition can be relieved by adding lactose or isopropyl-β-D-thiogalactopyranoside (IPTG).
   8790..9378    -  rep_origin     ori: high-copy-number ColE1/pMB1/pBR322/pUC origin of replication
   9549..10409   -  CDS            AmpR: β-lactamase; bla; confers resistance to ampicillin, carbenicillin, and related antibiotics
>Addgene plasmid #236014 | pTR01F/hFGFR2b-V5 | addgene full sequence | sequence record 469588 | Addgene NGS Result
ACTCTTCCTTTTTCAATATTATTGAAGCATTTATCAGGGTTATTGTCTCATGAGCGGATACATATTTGAA
TGTATTTAGAAAAATAAACAAATAGGGGTTCCGCGCACATTTCCCCGAAAAGTGCCACCTAAATTGTAAG
CGTTAATATTTTGTTAAAATTCGCGTTAAATTTTTGTTAAATCAGCTCATTTTTTAACCAATAGGCCGAA
ATCGGCAAAATCCCTTATAAATCAAAAGAATAGACCGAGATAGGGT
[37 nt withheld, positions 257-293]
AAAGAACGTGGACTCCAACGTCAAAGG
[49 nt withheld, positions 321-369]
T
[91 nt withheld, positions 371-461]
G
[124 nt withheld, positions 463-586]
CCCATTCGCCATTCAGGCTGCGCAACTGTTGGGAAGGGCGATCGGTGCGGGCCTCTTCGCTATTACGCCA
GCTGGCGAAAGGGGGATGTGCTGCAAGGCGATTAAGTTGGGTAACGCCAGGGTTTTCCCAGTCACGACGT
TGTAAAACGACGGCCAGTGAGCGCGCCTCGTTCATTCACGTTTTTGAACCCGTGGAGGACGGGCAGACTC
GCGGTGCAAATGTGTTTTACAGCGTGATGGAGCAGATGAAGATGCTCGACACGCTGCAGAACACGCAGCT
AGATTAACCCTAGAAAGATAATCATATTGTGACGTACGTTAAAGATAATCATGTGTAAAATTGACGCATG
TGTTTTATCGGTCTGTATATCGAGGTTTATTTATTAATTTGAATAGATATTAAGTTTTATTATATTTACA
CTTACATACTAATAATAAATTCAACAAACAATTTATTTATGTTTATTTATTTATTAAAAAAAACAAAAAC
TCAAAATTTCTTCTATAAAGTAACAAAACTTTTATGAGGGACAGCCCCCCCCCAAAGCCCCCAGGGATGT
AATTACGTCCCTCCCCCGCTAGGGGGCAGCAGCGAGCCGCCCGGGGCTCCGCTCCGGTCCGGCGCTCCCC
CCGCATCCCCGAGCCGGCAGCGTGCGGGGACAGCCCGGGCACGGGGAAGGTGGCACGGGATCGCTTTCCT
CTGAACGCTTCTCGCTGCTCTTTGAGCCTGCAGACACCTGGGGGGATACGGGGAAAAGGCCTCCACGGCC
ACTAGTATTATGCCCAGTACATGACCTTATGGGACTTTCCTACTTGGCAGTACATCTACGTAAACTAGCA
AAATAGGCTGTCCCCAGTGCAAGTGCAGGTGCCAGAACATTTCTCTGGCCTAACTGGCCGGTACCTGAGC
TCGCTAGCGGGAATTTCCGGGGACTTTCCGGGAATTTCCGGGGACTTTCCGGGAATTTCCAGATCGCTAT
TACCATGGTGATGCGGTTTTGGCAGTACATCAATGGGCGTGGATAGCGGTTTGACTCACGGGGATTTCCA
AGTCTCCACCCCATTGACGTCAATGGGAGTTTGTTTTGGCACCAAAATCAACGGGACTTTCCAAAATGTC
GTAACAACTCCGCCCCATTGACGCAAATGGGCGGTAGGCGTGTACGGTGGGAGGTCTATATAAGCAGAGC
TCTCTGGCTAACTAGAGAACCCACTGCTTACTGGCTTATCGAAATTAATACGACTCACTATAGGGAGACC
CAAGCTGGCTAGTTAAGCTTGGTACCGAGCTCGGATCCAGTACCCTTCACCATGGTCAGCTGGGGTCGTT
TCATCTGCCTGGTCGTGGTCACCATGGCAACCTTGTCCCTGGCCCGGCCCTCCTTCAGTTTAGTTGAGGA
TACCACATTAGAGCCAGAAGAGCCACCAACCAAATACCAAATCTCTCAACCAGAAGTGTACGTGGCTGCG
CCAGGGGAGTCGCTAGAGGTGCGCTGCCTGTTGAAAGATGCCGCCGTGATCAGTTGGACTAAGGATGGGG
TGCACTTGGGGCCCAACAATAGGACAGTGCTTATTGGGGAGTACTTGCAGATAAAGGGCGCCACGCCTAG
AGACTCCGGCCTCTATGCTTGTACTGCCAGTAGGACTGTAGACAGTGAAACTTGGTACTTCATGGTGAAT
GTCACAGATGCCATCTCATCCGGAGATGATGAGGATGACACCGATGGTGCGGAAGATTTTGTCAGTGAGA
ACAGTAACAACAAGAGAGCACCATACTGGACCAACACAGAAAAGATGGAAAAGCGGCTCCATGCTGTGCC
TGCGGCCAACACTGTCAAGTTTCGCTGCCCAGCCGGGGGAAACCCAATGCCAACCATGCGGTGGCTGAAA
AACGGGAAGGAGTTTAAGCAGGAGCATCGCATTGGAGGCTACAAGGTACGAAACCAGCACTGGAGCCTCA
TTATGGAAAGTGTGGTCCCATCTGACAAGGGAAATTATACCTGTGTGGTGGAGAATGAATACGGGTCCAT
CAATCACACGTACCACCTGGATGTTGTGGAGCGATCGCCTCACCGGCCCATCCTCCAAGCCGGACTGCCG
GCAAATGCCTCCACAGTGGTCGGAGGAGACGTAGAGTTTGTCTGCAAGGTTTACAGTGATGCCCAGCCCC
ACATCCAGTGGATCAAGCACGTGGAAAAGAACGGCAGTAAATACGGGCCCGACGGGCTGCCCTACCTCAA
GGTTCTCAAGCACTCGGGGATAAATAGTTCCAATGCAGAAGTGCTGGCTCTGTTCAATGTGACCGAGGCG
GATGCTGGGGAATATATATGTAAGGTCTCCAATTATATAGGGCAGGCCAACCAGTCTGCCTGGCTCACTG
TCCTGCCAAAACAGCAAGCGCCTGGAAGAGAAAAGGAGATTACAGCTTCCCCAGACTACCTGGAGATAGC
CATTTACTGCATAGGGGTCTTCTTAATCGCCTGTATGGTGGTAACAGTCATCCTGTGCCGAATGAAGAAC
ACGACCAAGAAGCCAGACTTCAGCAGCCAGCCGGCTGTGCACAAGCTGACCAAACGTATCCCCCTGCGGA
GACAGGTAACAGTTTCGGCTGAGTCCAGCTCCTCCATGAACTCCAACACCCCGCTGGTGAGGATAACAAC
ACGCCTCTCTTCAACGGCAGACACCCCCATGCTGGCAGGGGTCTCC
[912 nt withheld, positions 3293-4204]
TACTTGGACCTCAGCCAACCTCTCGAACAGTATTCACCTAGTTACCCTGACACAAGAAGTTCTTGTTCTT
CAGGAGATGATTCTGTTTTTTCTCCAGACCCCATGCCTTACGAACCATGCCTTCCTCAGTATCCACACAT
AAACGGCAGTGTTAAAACAGCGAAGGGTCAAGACAATTCTGCAGATATCCAGCACAGTGGCGGCCGCTCG
AGTCTAGAGGGCCCGCGGTTCGAAGGTAAGCCTATCCCTAACCCTCTCCTCGGTCTCGATTCTACGCGTA
CCGGTCATCATCACCATCACCATTGAGTTTAAACCCTAGAGTCGGGGCGGCCGGCCGCTTCGAGCAGACA
TGATAAGATACATTGATGAGTTTGGACAAACCACAACTAGAATGCAGTGAAAAAAATGCTTTATTTGTGA
AATTTGTGATGCTATTGCTTTATTTGTAACCATTATAAGCTGCAATAAACAAGTTAACAACAACAATTGC
ATTCATTTTATGTTTCAGGTTCAGGGGGAGGTGTGGGAGGTTTTTTAAAGCAAGTAAAACCTCTACAAAT
GTGGTAAAATCGATAAGGATCCGTTTGCGTATTGGGCGCTCTTCCGCTGATCTGCGCAGCACCATGGCCT
GAAATAACCTCTGAAAGAGGAACTTGGTTAGCTACCTTCTAAATCGGATCCGCGGCCGCGAAGGATCTGC
GATCGCTCCGGTGCCCGTCAGTGGGCAGAGCGCACATCGCCCACAGTCCCCGAGAAGTTGGGGGGAGGGG
TCGGCAATTGAACGGGTGCCTAGAGAAGGTGGCGCGGGGTAAACTGGGAAAGTGATGTCGTGTACTGGCT
CCGCCTTTTTCCCGAGGGTGGGGGAGAACCGTATATAAGTGCAGTAGTCGCCGTGAACGTTCTTTTTCGC
AACGGGTTTGCCGCCAGAACACAGCTGAAGCTTCGAGGGGCTCGCATCTCTCCTTCACGCGCCCGCCGCC
CTACCTGAGGCCGCCATCCACGCCGGTTGAGTCGCGTTCTGCCGCCTCCCGCCTGTGGTGCCTCCTGAAC
TGCGTCCGCCGTCTAGGTAAGTTTAAAGCTCAGGTCGAGACCGGGCCTTTGTCCGGCGCTCCCTTGGAGC
CTACCTAGACTCAGCCGGCTCTCCACGCTTTGCCTGACCCTGCTTGCTCAACTCTACGTCTTTGTTTCGT
TTTCTGTTCTGCGCCGTTACAGATCCAAGCTGTGACCGGCGCCTACGCTAGACGCCACCATGGAGAGCGA
CGAGAGCGGCCTGCCCGCCATGGAGATCGAGTGCCGCATCACCGGCACCCTGAACGGCGTGGAGTTCGAG
CTGGTGGGCGGCGGAGAGGGCACCCCCAAGCAGGGCCGCATGACCAACAAGATGAAGAGCACCAAAGGCG
CCCTGACCTTCAGCCCCTACCTGCTGAGCCACGTGATGGGCTACGGCTTCTACCACTTCGGCACCTACCC
CAGCGGCTACGAGAACCCCTTCCTGCACGCCATCAACAACGGCGGCTACACCAACACCCGCATCGAGAAG
TACGAGGACGGCGGCGTGCTGCACGTGAGCTTCAGCTACCGCTACGAGGCCGGCCGCGTGATCGGCGACT
TCAAGGTGGTGGGCACCGGCTTCCCCGAGGACAGCGTGATCTTCACCGACAAGATCATCCGCAGCAACGC
CACCGTGGAGCACCTGCACCCCATGGGCGATAACGTGCTGGTGGGCAGCTTCGCCCGCACCTTCAGCCTG
CGCGACGGCGGCTACTACAGCTTCGTGGTGGACAGCCACATGCACTTCAAGAGCGCCATCCACCCCAGCA
TCCTGCAGAACGGGGGCCCCATGTTCGCCTTCCGCCGCGTGGAGGAGCTGCACAGCAACACCGAGCTGGG
CATCGTGGAGTACCAGCACGCCTTCAAGACCCCCATCGCCTTCGCCAGATCCCGCGCTCAGTCGTCCAAT
TCTGCCGTGGACGGCACCGCCGGACCCGGCTCCACCGGATCTCGCGAGGGCAGAGGAAGTCTTCTAACAT
GCGGTGACGKGGAGGAGAATCCCGGCCCTATGACCGAGTACAAGCCCACGGTGCGCCTCGCCACCCGCGA
CGACGTCCCCAGGGCCGTACGCACCCTCGCCGCCGCGTTCGCCGACTACCCCGCCACGCGCCACACCGTC
GATCCGGACCGCCACATCGAGCGGGTCACCGAGCTGCAAGAACTCTTCCTCACGCGCGTCGGGCTCGACA
TCGGCAAGGTGTGGGTCGCGGACGACGGCGCCGCGGTGGCGGTCTGGACCACGCCGGAGAGCGTCGAAGC
GGGGGCGGTGTTCGCCGAGATCGGCCCGCGCATGGCCGAGTTGAGCGGTTCCCGGCTGGCCGCGCAGCAA
CAGATGGAAGGCCTCCTGGCGCCGCACCGGCCCAAGGAGCCCGCGTGGTTCCTGGCCACCGTCGGCGTCT
CGCCCGACCACCAGGGCAAGGGTCTGGGCAGCGCCGTCGTGCTCCCCGGAGTGGAGGCGGCCGAGCGCGC
CGGGGTGCCCGCCTTCCTGGAGACCTCCGCGCCCCGCAACCTCCCCTTCTACGAGCGGCTCGGCTTCACC
GTCACCGCCGACGTCGAGGTGCCCGAAGGACCGCGCACCTGGTGCATGACCCGCAAGCCCGGTGCCTGAA
ATCAACCTCTGGATTACAAAATTTGTGAAAGATTGACTGGTATTCTTAACTATGTTGCTCCTTTTACGCT
ATGTGGATACGCTGCTTTAATGCCTTTGTATCATGCGTTAACTAAACTTGTTTATTGCAGCTTATAATGG
TTACAAATAAAGCAATAGCATCACAAATTTCACAAATAAAGCATTTTTTTCACTGCATTCTAGTTGTGGT
TTGTCCAAACTCATCAATGTATCTTATCATGTCTGGAATTGACTCAAATGATGTCAATTAGTCTATCAGA
AGCTCATCTGGTCTCCCTTCCGGGGGACAAGACATCCCTGTTTAATATTTAAACAGCAGTGTTCCCAAAC
TGGGTTCTTATATCCCTTGCTCTGGTCAACCAGGTTGCAGGGTTTCCTGTCCTCACAGGAACGAAGTCCC
TAAAGAAACAGTGGCAGCCAGGTTTAGCCCCGGAATTGACTGGATTCCTTTTTTAGGGCCCATTGGTATG
GCTTTTTCCCCGTATCCCCCCAGGTGTCTGCAGGCTCAAAGAGCAGCGAGAAGCGTTCAGAGGAAAGCGA
TCCCGTGCCACCTTCCCCGTGCCCGGGCTGTCCCCGCACGCTGCCGGCTCGGGGATGCGGGGGGAGCGCC
GGACCGGAGCGGAGCCCCGGGCGGCTCGCTGCTGCCCCCTAGCGGGGGAGGGACGTAATTACATCCCTGG
GGGCTTTGGGGGGGGGCTGTCCCTGATATCTATAACAAGAAAATATATATATAATAAGTTATCACGTAAG
TAGAACATGAAATAACAATATAATTATCGTATGAGTTAAATCTTAAAAGTCACGTAAAAGATAATCATGC
GTCATTTTGACTCACGCGGTCGTTATAGTTCAAAATCAGTGACACTTACCGCATTGACAAGCACGCCTCA
CGGGAGCTCCAAGCGGCGACTGAGATGTCCTAAATGCACAGCGACGGATTCGCGCTATTTAGAAAGAGAG
AGCAATATTTCAAGAATGCATGCGTCAATTTTACGCAGACTATCTTTCTAGGGTTAATCTAGCTGCATCA
GGATCATATCGTCGGGTCTTTTTTCCGGCTCAGTCATCGCCCAAGCTGGCGCTATCTGGGCATCGGGGAG
GAAGAAGCCCGTGCCTTTTCCCGCGAGGTTGAAGCGGCATGGAAAGAGTTTGCCGAGGATGACTGCTGCT
GCATTGACGTTGAGCGAAAACGCACGTTTACCATGATGATTCGGGAAGGTGTGGCCATGCACGCCTTTAA
CGGTGAACTGTTCGTTCAGGCCACCTGGGATACCAGTTCGTCGCGGCTTTTCCGGACACAGTTCCGGATG
GTCAGCCCGAAGCGCATCAGCAACCCGAACAATACCGGCGACAGCCGGAACTGCCGTGCCGGTGTGCAGA
TTAATGACAGCGGTGCGGCGCTGGGATATTACGTCAGCGAGGACGGGTATCCTGGCTGGATGCCGCAGAA
ATGGACATGGATACCCCGTGAGTTACCCGGCGGGCGCGCTTGGCGTAATCATGGTCATAGCTGTTTCCTG
TGTGAAATTGTTATCCGCTCACAATTCCACACAACATACGAGCCGGAAGCATAAAGTGTAAAGCCTGGGG
TGCCTAATGAGTGAGCTAACTCACATTAATTGCGTTGCGCTCACTGCCCGCTTTCCAGTCGGGAAACCTG
TCGTGCCAGCTGCATTAATGAATCGGCCAACGCGCGGGGAGAGGCGGTTTGCGTATTGGGCGCTCTTCCG
CTTCCTCGCTCACTGACTCGCTGCGCTCGGTCGTTCGGCTGCGGCGAGCGGTATCAGCTCACTCAAAGGC
GGTAATACGGTTATCCACAGAATCAGGGGATAACGCAGGAAAGAACATGTGAGCAAAAGGCCAGCAAAAG
GCCAGGAACCGTAAAAAGGCCGCGTTGCTGGCGTTTTTCCATAGGCTCCGCCCCCCTGACGAGCATCACA
AAAATCGACGCTCAAGTCAGAGGTGGCGAAACCCGACAGGACTATAAAGATACCAGGCGTTTCCCCCTGG
AAGCTCCCTCGTGCGCTCTCCTGTTCCGACCCTGCCGCTTACCGGATACCTGTCCGCCTTTCTCCCTTCG
GGAAGCGTGGCGCTTTCTCATAGCTCACGCTGTAGGTATCTCAGTTCGGTGTAGGTCGTTCGCTCCAAGC
TGGGCTGTGTGCACGAACCCCCCGTTCAGCCCGACCGCTGCGCCTTATCCGGTAACTATCGTCTTGAGTC
CAACCCGGTAAGACACGACTTATCGCCACTGGCAGCAGCCACTGGTAACAGGATTAGCAGAGCGAGGTAT
GTAGGCGGTGCTACAGAGTTCTTGAAGTGGTGGCCTAACTACGGCTACACTAGAAGAACAGTATTTGGTA
TCTGCGCTCTGCTGAAGCCAGTTACCTTCGGAAAAAGAGTTGGTAGCTCTTGATCCGGCAAACAAACCAC
CGCTGGTAGCGGTGGTTTTTTTGTTTGCAAGCAGCAGATTACGCGCAGAAAAAAAGGATCTCAAGAAGAT
CCTTTGATCTTTTCTACGGGGTCTGACGCTCAGTGGAACGAAAACTCACGTTAAGGGATTTTGGTCATGA
GATTATCAAAAAGGATCTTCACCTAGATCCTTTTAAATTAAAAATGAAGTTTTAAATCAATCTAAAGTAT
ATATGAGTAAACTTGGTCTGACAGTTACCAATGCTTAATCAGTGAGGCACCTATCTCAGCGATCTGTCTA
TTTCGTTCATCCATAGTTGCCTGACTCCCCGTCGTGTAGATAACTACGATACGGGAGGGCTTACCATCTG
GCCCCAGTGCTGCAATGATACCGCGAGACCCACGCTCACCGGCTCCAGATTTATCAGCAATAAACCAGCC
AGCCGGAAGGGCCGAGCGCAGAAGTGGTCCTGCAACTTTATCCGCCTCCATCCAGTCTATTAATTGTTGC
CGGGAAGCTAGAGTAAGTAGTTCGCCAGTTAATAGTTTGCGCAACGTTGTTGCCATTGCTACAGGCATCG
TGGTGTCACGCTCGTCGTTTGGTATGGCTTCATTCAGCTCCGGTTCCCAACGATCAAGGCGAGTTACATG
ATCCCCCATGTTGTGCAAAAAAGCGGTTAGCTCCTTCGGTCCTCCGATCGTTGTCAGAAGTAAGTTGGCC
GCAGTGTTATCACTCATGGTTATGGCAGCACTGCATAATTCTCTTACTGTCATGCCATCCGTAAGATGCT
TTTCTGTGACTGGTGAGTACTCAACCAAGTCATTCTGAGAATAGTGTATGCGGCGACCGAGTTGCTCTTG
CCCGGCGTCAATACGGGATAATACCGCGCCACATAGCAGAACTTTAAAAGTGCTCATCATTGGAAAACGT
TCTTCGGGGCGAAAACTCTCAAGGATCTTACCGCTGTTGAGATCCAGTTCGATGTAACCCACTCGTGCAC
CCAACTGATCTTCAGCATCTTTTACTTTCACCAGCGTTTCTGGGTGAGCAAAAACAGGAAGGCAAAATGC
CGCAAAAAAGGGAATAAGGGCGACACGGAAATGTTGAATACTCAT
